>Addgene plasmid #233315 | DEXsynth:ccdb+ mcherry | addgene full sequence | sequence record 464362 | Addgene NGS Result
CCGCCATGCCGGCGATAATGGCCTGCTTCTCGCCGAAACGTTTGGTGGCGGGACCAGTGACGAAGGCTTG
AGCGAGGGCGTGCAAGATTCCGAATACCGCAAGCGACAGGCCGATCATCGTCGCGCTCCAGCGAAAGCGG
TCCTCGCCGAAAATGACCCAGAGCGCTGCCGGCACCTGTCCTACGAGTTGCATGATAAAGAAGACAGTCA
TAAGTGCGGCGACGATAGTCATGCCCCGCGCCCACCGGAAGGAGCTGACTGGGTTGAAGGCTCTCAAGGG
CATCGGTCGACGCTCTCCCTTATGCGACTCCTGCATTAGGAAGCAGCCCAGTAGTAGGTTGAGGCCGTTG
AGCACCGCCGCCGCAAGGAATGGTGCATGCAAGGAGATGGCGCCCAACAGTCCCCCGGCCACGGGGCCTG
CCACCATACCCACGCCGAAACAAGCGCTCATGAGCCCGAAGTGGCGAGCCCGATCTTCCCCATCGGTGAT
GTCGGCGATATAGGCGCCAGCAACCGCACCTGTGGCGCCGGTGATGCCGGCCACGATGCGTCCGGCGTAG
AGGATCCACAGGACGGGTGTGGTCGCCATGATCGCGTAGTCGATAGTGGCTCCAAGTAGCGAAGCGAGCA
GGACTGGGCGGCGGCCAAAGCGGTCGGACAGTGCTCCGAGAACGGGTGCGCATAGAAATTGCATCAACGC
ATATAGCGCTAGCAGCACGCCATAGTGACTGGCGATGCTGTCGGAATGGACGATATCCCGCAAGAGGCCC
GGCAGTACCGGCATAACCAAGCCTATGCCTACAGCATCCAGGGTGACGGTGCCGAGGATGACGATGAGCG
CATTGTTAGATTTCATACACGGTGCCTGACTGCGTTAGCAATTTAACTGTGATAAACTACCGCATTAAAG
CTTATCGATGATAAGCTGTCAAACATGAGAATTCTTGAAAATATTGCGCTGCCATTTTTGGGGTGAGGCC
GTTCGCGGCCGAGGGGCGCAGCCCCTGGGGGGATGGGAGCTCGGTGCCTTGATGTGGGCGCCGGCGGTCG
AGTGGCGACGGCGCGGCTTGTCCGCGCCCTGGTAGATTGCCTGGCCGTAGGCCAGCCATTTTTGAGCGGC
CAGCGGCCGCGATAGGCCGACGCGAAGCGGCGGGGCGTAGGGAGCGCAGCGACCGAAGGGTAGGCGCTTT
TTGCAGCTCTTCGGCTGTGCGCTGGCCAGACAGTTATGCACAGGCCAGGCGGGTTTTAAGAGTTTTAATA
AGTTTTAAAGAGTTTTAGGCGGAAAAATCGCCTTTTTTCTCTTTTATATCAGTCACTTACATGTGTGACC
GGTTCCCAATGTACGGCTTTGGGTTCCCAATGTACGGGTTCCGGTTCCCAATGTACGGCTTTGGGTTCCC
AATGTACGTGCTATCCACAGGAAAGAAGCTTTTTCGACCTTTTTCCCCTGCTAGGGCAATTTGCCCTAGC
ATCTGCTCCGTACATTAGGAACCGGCGGATGCTTCGCCCTCGATCAGGTTGCGGTAGCGCATGACTAGGA
TCGGGCCAGCCTGCCCCGCCTCCTCCTTCAAATCGTACTCCGGCAGGTCATTTGACCCGATCAGCTTGCG
CACGGTGAAACAGAACTTCTTGAACTCTCCGGCGCTGCCACTGCGTTCGTAGATCGTCTTGAACAACCAT
CTGGCTTCTGCCTTGCCTGCGGCGCGGCGTGCCAGGCGGTAGAGAAAACGGCCGATGCCGGGATCGATCA
AAAAGTAATCGGGGTGAACCGTCAGCACGTCCGGGTTCTTGCCTTCTGTGATCTCGCGGTACATCCAATC
AGCTAGCTCGATCTCGATGTACTCCGGCCGCCCGGTTTCGCTCTTTACGATCTTGTAGCGGCTAATCAAG
GCTTCACCCTCGGATACCGTCACCAGGCGGCCGTTCTTGGCCTTCTTCGTACGCTGCATGGCAACGTGCG
TGGTGTTTAACCGAATGCAGGTTTCTACCAGGTCGTCTTTCTGCTTTCCGCCATCGGCTCGCCGGCAGAA
CTTGAGTACGTCCGCAACGTGTGGACGGAACACGCGGCCGGGCTTGTCTCCCTTCCCTTCCCGGTATCGG
TTCATGGATTCGGTTAGATGGGAAACCGCCATCAGTACCAGGTCGTAATCCCACACACTGGCCATGCCGG
CCGGCCCTGCGGAAACCTCTACGTGCCCGTCTGGAAGCTCGTAGCGGATCACCTCGCCAGCTCGTCGGTC
ACGCTTCGACAGACGGAAAACGGCCACGTCCATGATGCTGCGACTATCGCGGGTGCCCACGTCATAGAGC
ATCGGAACGAAAAAATCTGGTTGCTCGTCGCCCTTGGGCGGCTTCCTAATCGACGACGCACCGGCTGCCG
GCGGTTGCCGGGATTCTTTGCGGATTCGATCAGCGGCCGCTTGCCACGATTCACCGGGGCGTGCTTCTGC
CTCGATGCGTTGCCGCTGGGCGGCCTGCGCGGCCTTCAACTTCTCCACCAGGTCATCACCCAGCGCCGCG
CCGATTTGTACCGGGCCGGATGGTTTGCGACCGCTCACGCCGATTCCTCGGGCTTGGGGGTTCCAGTGCC
ATTGCAGGGCCGGCAGACAACCCAGCCGCTTACGCCTGGCCAACCGCCCGTTCCTCCACACATGGGGCAT
TCCACGGCGTCGGTGCCTGGTTGTTCTTGATTTTCCATGCCGCCTCCTTTAGCCGCTAAAATTCATCTAC
TCATTTATTCATTTGCTCATTTACTCTGGTAGCTGCGCGATGTATTCAGATAGCAGCTCGGTAATGGTCT
TGCCTTGGCGTACCGCGTACATCTTCAGCTTGGTGTGATCCTCCGCCGGCAACTGAAAGTTGACCCGCTT
CATGGCTGGCGTGTCTGCCAGGCTGGCCAACGTTGCAGCCTTGCTGCTGCGTGCGCTCGGACGGCCGGCA
CTTAGCGTGTTTGTGCTTTTGCTCATTTTCTCTTTACCTCATTAACTCAAATGAGTTTTGATTTAATTTC
AGCGGCCAGCGCCTGGACCTCGCGGGCAGCGTCGCCCTCGGGTTCTGATTCAAGAACGGTTGTGCCGGCG
GCGGCAGTGCCTGGGTAGCTCACGCGCTGCGTGATACGGGACTCAAGAATGGGCAGCTCGTACCCGGCCA
GCGCCTCGGCAACCTCACCGCCGATGCGCGTGCCTTTGATCGCCCGCGACACGACAAAGGCCGCTTGTAG
CCTTCCATCCGTGACCTCAATGCGCTGCTTAACCAGCTCCACCAGGTCGGCGGTGGCCCATATGTCGTAA
GGGCTTGGCTGCACCGGAATCAGCACGAAGTCGGCTGCCTTGATCGCGGACACAGCCAAGTCCGCCGCCT
GGGGCGCTCCGTCGATCACTACGAAGTCGCGCCGGCCGATGGCCTTCACGTCGCGGTCAATCGTCGGGCG
GTCGATGCCGACAACGGTTAGCGGTTGATCTTCCCGCACGGCCGCCCAATCGCGGGCACTGCCCTGGGGA
TCGGAATCGACTAACAGAACATCGGCCCCGGCGAGTTGCAGGGCGCGGGCTAGATGGGTTGCGATGGTCG
TCTTGCCTGACCCGCCTTTCTGGTTAAGTACAGCGATAACCTTCATGCGTTCCCCTTGCGTATTTGTTTA
TTTACTCATCGCATCATATACGCAGCGACCGCATGACGCAAGCTGTTTTACTCAAATACACATCACCTTT
TTAGACGGCGGCGCTCGGTTTCTTCAGCGGCCAAGCTGGCCGGCCAGGCCGCCAGCTTGGCATCAGACAA
ACCGGCCAGGATTTCATGCAGCCGCACGGCTGATGGGCTGCCTGTATCGAGTGGTGATTTTGTGCCGAGC
TGCCGGTCGGGGAGCTGTTGGCTGGCTGGTGGCAGGATATATTGTGGTGTAAACAAATTGACGCTTAGAC
AACTTAATAACACATTGCGGACGTTTTTAATGTACTGGGGTGGATGCAGTGGGCCCCACTCTGTGGAAGA
CAATGCCTCCGGAGTAACAGATAAAGCGAAGCTTGAAGGTGCATGTGACTCCGTCAAGATTACGAAACCG
CCAACTACCACGCAAATTGCAATTCTCAATTTCCTAGAAGGACTCTCCGAAAATGCATCCAATACCAAAT
ATTACCCGTGTCATAGGCACCAAGTGACACCATACATGAACACGCGTCACAATATGACTGGAGAAGGGTT
CCACACCTTATGCTATAAAACGCCCCACACCCCTCCTCCTTCCTTCGCAGTTCAATTCCAATATATTCCA
TTCTCTCTGTGTATTTCCCTACCTCTCCCTTCAAGGTTAGTCGATTTCTTCTGTTTTTCTTCTTCGTTCT
TTCCATGAATTGTGTATGTTCTTTGATCAATACGATGTTGATTTGATTGTGTTTTGTTTGGTTTCATCGA
TCTTCAATTTTCATAATCAGATTCAGCTTTTATTATCTTTACAACAACGTCCTTAATTTGATGATTCTTT
AATCGTAGATTTGCTCTAATTAGAGCTTTTTCATGTCAGATCCCTTTACAACAAGCCTTAATTGTTGATT
CATTAATCGTAGATTAGGGCTTTTTTCATTGATTACTTCAGATCCGTTAAACGTAACCATAGATCAGGGC
TTTTTCATGAATTACTTCAGATCCGTTAAACAACAGCCTTATTTTTTATACTTCTGTGGTTTTTCAAGAA
ATTGTTCAGATCCGTTGACAAAAAGCCTTATTCGTTGATTCTATATCGTTTTTCGAGAGATATTGCTCAG
ATCTGTTAGCAACTGCCTTGTTTGTTGATTCTATTGCCGTGGATTAGGGTTTTTTTTCACGAGATTGCTT
CAGATCCGTACTTAAGATTACGTAATGGATTTTGATTCTGATTTATCTGTGATTGTTGACTCGACAGCGG
CCGCACCGGCGCGCCATGGCAGATCCAATGAAGCTACTGTCTTCTATCGAACAAGCATGCGATATTTGCC
GACTTAAAAAGCTCAAGTGCTCCAAAGAAAAACCGAAGTGCGCCAAGTGTCTGAAGAACAACTGGGAGTG
TCGCTACTCTCCCAAAACCAAAAGATCTCCGCTGACTAGGGCACATCTGACAGAAGTGGAATCAAGGCTA
GAAAGACTGGAACAGCTATTTCTACTGATTTTTCCAAGGTCGAGCGCCCCCCCGACCGATGTCAGCCTGG
GGGACGAGCTCCACTTAGACGGCGAGGACGTGGCGATGGCGCATGCCGACGCGCTAGACGATTTCGATCT
GGACATGTTGGGGGACGGGGATTCCCCGGGTCCGGGATTTACCCCCCACGACTCCGCCCCCTACGGCGCT
CTGGATATGGCCGACTTCGAGTTTGAGCAGATGTTTACCGATGCCCTTGGAATTGACGAGTACGGTGGGG
ATCCAATTCAGCAAGCCACTGCAGGAGTCTCACAAGACACTTCGGAAAATCCTAACAAAACAATAGTTCC
TGCTGCATTACCACAGCTCACCCCTACCTTGGTGTCACTGCTGGAGGTGATTGAACCCGAGGTGTTGTAT
GCAGGATATGATAGCTCTGTTCCAGATTCAGCATGGAGAATTATGACCACACTCAACATGTTAGGTGGGC
GTCAAGTGATTGCAGCAGTGAAATGGGCAAAGGCGATACCAGGCTTCAGAAACTTACACCTGGATGACCA
AATGACCCTGCTACAGTACTCATGGATGTTTCTCATGGCATTTGCCCTGGGTTGGAGATCATACAGACAA
TCAAGTGGAAACCTGCTCTGCTTTGCTCCTGATCTGATTATTAATGAGCAGAGAATGTCTCTACCCTGCA
TGTATGACCAATGTAAACACATGCTGTTTGTCTCCTCTGAATTACAAAGATTGCAGGTATCCTATGAAGA
GTATCTCTGTATGAAAACCTTACTGCTTCTCTCCTCAGTTCCTAAGGAAGGTCTGAAGAGCCAAGAGTTA
TTTGATGAGATTCGAATGACTTATATCAAAGAGCTAGGAAAAGCCATCGTCAAAAGGGAAGGGAACTCCA
GTCAGAACTGGCAACGGTTTTACCAACTGACAAAGCTTCTGGACTCCATGCATGAGGTGGTTGAGAATCT
CCTTACCTACTGCTTCCAGACATTTTTGGATAAGACCATGAGTATTGAATTCCCAGAGATGTTAGCTGAA
ATCATCACTAATCAGATACCAAAATATTCAAATGGAAATATCAAAAAGCTTCTGTTTCATCAAAAATGAC
TCGACCTAACTGAGTAAGCTAGCTTGTTCGAGTATTATGGCATTGGGAAAACTGTTTTTCTTGTACCATT
TGTTGTGCTTGTAATTTACTGTGTTTTTTATTCGGTTTTCGCTATCGAACTGTGAAATGGAAATGGATGG
AGAAGAGTTAATGAATGATATGGTCCTTTTGTTCATTCTCAAATTAATATTATTTGTTTTTTCTCTTATT
TGTTGTGTGTTGAATTTGAAATTATAAGAGATATGCAAACATTTTGTTTTGAGTAAAAATGTGTCAAATC
GTGGCCTCTAATGACCGAAGTTAATATGAGGAGTAAAACACTAGATCCCCAAACAAGCTTGAAACTGAAG
GCGGGAAACGACAATCTGATCATGAGCGGAGAATTAAGGGAGTCACGTTATGACCCCCGCCGATGACGCG
GGACAAGCCGTTTTACGTTTGGAACTGACATATGAAAATATTTTTTAATGCATTTTATGACTTGCCAATT
GATTGACAACATGCATCAATCCGCGGTTATGACTCTCTTAAGAGAGTCATGAATTCGAGCGGGAATTGAT
CCCCCCTCGACAGCTTGCATGCCGGTCGACTCTAGAGGATCCGGGTGACAGCCCTCCGACGGGTGACAGC
CCTCCGACGGGTGACAGCCCTCCGAATTCTAGAGGATCCGGGTGACAGCCCTCCGACGGGTGACAGCCCT
CCGACGGGTGACAGCCCTCCGAATTCGAGCTCAGTACCCGGGGATCTGTCGACCTCGATCGAGATCTTCG
CAAGACCCTTCCTCTATATAAGGAAGTTCATTTCATTTGGAGAGGACACGCTGAAGCTAGTCGACTCTAG
CCTCGAATCCTTAGGTACCACAAGTTTGTACAAAAAAGCTGAACGAGAAACGTAAAATGATATAAATATC
AATATATTAAATTAGATTTTGCATAAAAAACAGACTACATAATACTGTAAAACACAACATATCCAGTCAC
TATGGCGGCCGCATTAGGCACCACAGGCTTTACACTTTATGCTTCCGGCTCGTATAATGTGTGGATTTTG
AGTTAGGATCCGTCGAGATTTTCAGGAGCTAAGGAAGCTAAAATGGAGAAAAAAATCACTGGATATACCA
CCGTTGATATATCCCAATGGCATCGTAAAGAACATTTTGAGGCATTTCAGTCAGTTGCTCAATGTACCTA
TAACCAGACCGTTCAGCTGGATATTACGGCCTTTTTAAAGACCGTAAAGAAAAATAAGCACAAGTTTTAT
CCGGCCTTTATTCACATTCTTGCCCGCCTGATGAATGCTCATCCGGAATTCCGTATGGCAATGAAAGACG
GTGAGCTGGTGATATGGGATAGTGTTCACCCTTGTTACACCGTTTTCCATGAGCAAACTGAAACGTTTTC
ATCGCTCTGGAGTGAATACCACGACGATTTCCGGCAGTTTCTACACATATATTCGCAAGATGTGGCGTGT
TACGGTGAAAACCTGGCCTATTTCCCTAAAGGGTTTATTGAGAATATGTTTTTCGTCTCAGCCAATCCCT
GGGTGAGTTTCACCAGTTTTGATTTAAACGTGGCCAATATGGACAACTTCTTCGCCCCCGTTTTCACCAT
GGGCAAATATTATACGCAAGGCGACAAGGTGCTGATGCCGCTGGCGATTCAGGTTCATCATGCCGTTTGT
GATGGCTTCCATGTCGGCAGAATGCTTAATGAATTACAACAGTACTGCGATGAGTGGCAGGGCGGGGCGT
AAACGCGTGGATCCGGCTTACTAAAAGCCAGATAACAGTATGCGTATTTGCGCGCTGATTTTTGCGGTAT
AAGAATATATACTGATATGTATACCCGAAGTATGTCAAAAAGAGGTATGCTATGAAGCAGCGTATTACAG
TGACAGTTGACAGCGACAGCTATCAGTTGCTCAAGGCATATATGATGTCAATATCTCCGGTCTGGTAAGC
ACAACCATGCAGAATGAAGCCCGTCGTCTGCGTGCCGAACGCTGGAAAGCGGAAAATCAGGAAGGGATGG
CTGAGGTCGCCCGGTTTATTGAAATGAACGGCTCTTTTGCTGACGAGAACAGGGGCTGGTGAAATGCAGT
TTAAGGTTTACACCTATAAAAGAGAGAGCCGTTATCGTCTGTTTGTGGATGTACAGAGTGATATTATTGA
CACGCCCGGGCGACGGATGGTGATCCCCCTGGCCAGTGCACGTCTGCTGTCAGATAAAGTCTCCCGTGAA
CTTTACCCGGTGGTGCATATCGGGGATGAAAGCTGGCGCATGATGACCACCGATATGGCCAGTGTGCCGG
TCTCCGTTATCGGGGAAGAAGTGGCTGATCTCAGCCACCGCGAAAATGACATCAAAAACGCCATTAACCT
GATGTTCTGGGGAATATAAATGTCAGGCTCCCTTATACACAGCCAGTCTGCAGGTCGACCATAGTGACTG
GATATGTTGTGTTTTACAGTATTATGTAGTCTGTTTTTTATGCAAAATCTAATTTAATATATTGATATTT
ATATCATTTTACGTTTCTCGTTCAGCTTTCTTGTACAAAGTGGTCCTAGGTTCGGTTCGAGTATTATGGC
ATTGGGAAAACTGTTTTTCTTGTACCATTTGTTGTGCTTGTAATTTACTGTGTTTTTTATTCGGTTTTCG
CTATCGAACTGTGAAATGGAAATGGATGGAGAAGAGTTAATGAATGATATGGTCCTTTTGTTCATTCTCA
AATTAATATTATTTGTTTTTTCTCTTATTTGTTGTGTGTTGAATTTGAAATTATAAGAGATATGCAAACA
TTTTGTTTTGAGTAAAAATGTGTCAAATCAAGGTTCCAGAAGGTAATTATCCAAGATGTAGCATCAAGAA
TCCAATGTTTACGGGAAAAACTATGGAAGTATTATGTGAGCTCAGCAAGAAGCAGATCAATATGCGGCAC
ATATGCAACCTATGTTCAAAAATGAAGAATGTACAGATACAAGATCCTATACTGCCAGAATACGAAGAAG
AATACGTAGAAATTGAAAAAGAAGAACCAGGCGAAGAAAAGAATCTTGAAGACGTAAGCACTGACGACAA
CAATGAAAAGAAGAAGATAAGGTCGGTGATTGTGAAAGAGACATAGAGGACACATGTAAGGTGGAAAATG
TAAGGGCGGAAAGTAACCTTATCACAAAGGAATCTTATCCCCCACTACTTATCCTTTTATATTTTTCCGT
GTCATTTTTGCCCTTGAGTTTTCCTATATAAGGAACCAAGTTCGGCATTTGTGAAAACAAGAAAAAATTT
GGTGTAAGCTATTTTCTTTGAAGTACTGAGGATACAACTTCAGAGAAATTTGTAAGTTTGTGATCCGCAA
ACAAAAATGGTGAGCAAGGGCGAGGAGGATAACATGGCCATCATCAAGGAGTTCATGCGCTTCAAGGTGC
ACATGGAGGGCTCCGTGAACGGCCACGAGTTCGAGATCGAGGGCGAGGGCGAGGGCCGCCCCTACGAGGG
CACCCAGACCGCCAAGCTGAAGGTGACCAAGGGTGGCCCCCTGCCCTTCGCCTGGGACATCCTGTCCCCT
CAGTTCATGTACGGCTCCAAGGCCTACGTGAAGCACCCCGCCGACATCCCCGACTACTTGAAGCTGTCCT
TCCCCGAGGGCTTCAAGTGGGAGCGCGTGATGAACTTCGAGGACGGCGGCGTGGTGACCGTGACCCAGGA
CTCCTCCCTGCAGGACGGCGAGTTCATCTACAAGGTGAAGCTGCGCGGCACCAACTTCCCCTCCGACGGC
CCCGTAATGCAGAAGAAGACCATGGGCTGGGAGGCCTCCTCCGAGCGGATGTACCCCGAGGACGGCGCCC
TGAAGGGCGAGATCAAGCAGAGGCTGAAGCTGAAGGACGGCGGCCACTACGACGCTGAGGTCAAGACCAC
CTACAAGGCCAAGAAGCCCGTGCAGCTGCCCGGCGCCTACAACGTCAACATCAAGTTGGACATCACCTCC
CACAACGAGGACTACACCATCGTGGAACAGTACGAACGCGCCGAGGGCCGCCACTCCACCGGCGGCATGG
ACGAGCTGTACAAGTGAGATGTGCAGATCGTTCAAACATTTGGCAATAAAGTTTCTTAAGATTGAATCCT
GTTGCCGGTCTTGCGATGATTATCATATAATTTCTGTTGAATTACGTTAAGCATGTAATAATTAACATGT
AATGCATGACGTTATTTATGAGATGGGTTTTTATGATTAGAGTCCCGCAATTATACATTTAATACGCGAT
AGAAAACAAAATATAGCGCGCAAACTAGGATAAATTATCGCGCGCGGTGTCATCTATGTTACTAGATCCG
ATGATAAGCTGTCAAACATGAGGGACACGAAGTGGTTTAAACTATCAGTGTTTGACAGGATATATTGGCG
GGTAAACCTAAGAGAAAAGAGCGTTTATTAGAATAATCGGATATTTAAAAGGGCGTGAAAAGGTTTATCC
GTTCGTCCATTTGTATGTGCCAACCACAGGAACCGTAAAAAGGCCGCGTTGCTGGCGTTTTTCCATAGGC
TCCGCCCCCCTGACGAGCATCACAAAAATCGACGCTCAAGTCAGAGGTGGCGAAACCCGACAGGACTATA
AAGATACCAGGCGTTTCCCCCTGGAAGCTCCCTCGTGCGCTCTCCTGTTCCGACCCTGCCGCTTACCGGA
TACCTGTCCGCCTTTCTCCCTTCGGGAAGCGTGGCGCTTTCTCATAGCTCACGCTGTAGGTATCTCAGTT
CGGTGTAGGTCGTTCGCTCCAAGCTGGGCTGTGTGCACGAACCCCCCGTTCAGCCCGACCGCTGCGCCTT
ATCCGGTAACTATCGTCTTGAGTCCAACCCGGTAAGACACGACTTATCGCCACTGGCAGCAGCCACTGGT
AACAGGATTAGCAGAGCGAGGTATGTAGGCGGTGCTACAGAGTTCTTGAAGTGGTGGCCTAACTACGGCT
ACACTAGAAGGACAGTATTTGGTATCTGCGCTCTGCTGAAGCCAGTTACCTTCGGAAAAAGAGTTGGTAG
CTCTTGATCCGGCAAACAAACCACCGCTGGTAGCGGTGGTTTTTTTGTTTGCAAGCAGCAGATTACGCGC
AGAAAAAAAGGATCTCAAGAAGATCCTTTGATCTTTTCTACGGGGTCTGACGCTCAGTGGAACGAAAACT
CACGTTAAGGGATTTTGGTCATGAGATTATCAAAAAGGATCTTCACCTAGATCCTTTTAAATTAAAAATG
AAGTTTTAAATCAATCTAAAGTATATATGAGTAAACTTGGTCTGACAGCTAAAACAATTCATCCAGTAAA
ATATAATCGAATATTATGCGCACCCGTGGCCAGGACCCAACGCTGCCCGAGATGCGCCGCGTGCGGCTGC
TGGAGATGGCGGACGCGATGGATATGTTCTGCCAAGGGTTGGTTTGCGCATTCACAGTTCTCCGCAAGAA
TTGATTGGCTCCAATTCTTGGAGTGGTGAATCCGTTAGCGAGGTGCCGCCGGCTTCCATTCAGGTCGAGG
TGGCCCGGCTCCATGCACCGCGACGCAACGCGGGGAGGCAGACAAGGTATAGGGCGGCGCCTACAATCCA
TGCCAACCCGTTCCATGTGCTCGCCGAGGCGGCATAAATCGCCGTGACGATCAGCGGTCCAATGATCGAA
GTTAGGCTGGTAAGAGCCGCGAGCGATCCTTGAAGCTGTCCCTGATGGTCGTCATCTACCTGCCTGGACA
GCATGGCCTGCAACGCGGGCATCCCGATGCCGCCGGAAGCGAGAAGAATCATAATGGGGAAGGCCATCCA
GCCTCGCGTCGCGAACGCCAGCAAGACGTAGCCCAGCGCGTCGG
Features (pLannotate 1.2.2; 35 found; start..end, strand, type, name):
    904..932     -  promoter       tet promoter: E. coli promoter for tetracycline efflux protein gene
    959..1019    -  rep_origin     oriV (fragment): incP origin of replication
   1225..1419    -  rep_origin     pVS1 oriV: origin of replication for the Pseudomonas plasmid pVS1 (Heeb et al., 2000)
   1485..2558    -  CDS            pVS1 RepA: replication protein from the Pseudomonas plasmid pVS1 (Heeb et al., 2000)
   2987..3616    -  CDS            pVS1 StaA: stability protein from the Pseudomonas plasmid pVS1 (Heeb et al., 2000)
   3880..3904    +  misc_feature   LB T-DNA repeat: left border repeat from nopaline C58 T-DNA
   4928..5145    +  CDS            GAL4 DNA binding domain (fragment): DNA binding domain of the GAL4 transcriptional activator; Saccharomyces cerevisiae GAL4 (truncated)
   5156..5389    +  CDS            VP16 AD: transcriptional activation domain of herpes simplex virus protein VP16 (Triezenberg et al., 1988; Cousens et al., 1989); UL48
   5396..6226    +  CDS            Nr3c1 (fragment): GCR_RAT - Also known as Grl. Experimental evidence at protein level: Swiss-Prot protein existence level 1. [Isoform A]: Has transcriptional activation and repression activity. Mediates glucocorticoid-induced apoptosis. Promotes accurate chromosome segregation during mitosis. May act as a tumor suppressor. May play a negative role in adipogenesis through the regulation of lipolytic and antilipogenic gene expression. From Rattus norvegicus (Rat).
   6256..6552    +  terminator     E9 terminator (fragment): terminator and polyadenylation signal from the pea rbcS-E9 gene
   6681..6739    +  terminator     E9 terminator (fragment): terminator and polyadenylation signal from the pea rbcS-E9 gene
   6814..6832    -  misc_feature   MCS (fragment): pUC18/19 multiple cloning site
   6832..6849    +  protein_bind   UAS (fragment): upstream activating sequence mediating Gal4-dependent induction Gal4
   6850..6867    +  protein_bind   UAS (fragment): upstream activating sequence mediating Gal4-dependent induction Gal4
   6868..6886    +  protein_bind   UAS (fragment): upstream activating sequence mediating Gal4-dependent induction Gal4
   6899..6916    +  protein_bind   UAS (fragment): upstream activating sequence mediating Gal4-dependent induction Gal4
   6917..6934    +  protein_bind   UAS (fragment): upstream activating sequence mediating Gal4-dependent induction Gal4
   6935..6953    +  protein_bind   UAS (fragment): upstream activating sequence mediating Gal4-dependent induction Gal4
   6951..6976    +  misc_feature   MCS (fragment): pUC18/19 multiple cloning site
   7000..7046    +  promoter       minimal CaMV 35S promoter: minimal 35S promoter from cauliflower mosaic virus
   7090..7214    +  protein_bind   attR1: mutant version of attR; recombination site for the Gateway® LR reaction LR Clonase™
   7239..7269    +  promoter       lac UV5 promoter: E. coli lac promoter with an "up" mutation
   7293..7322    +  promoter       cat promoter (fragment): promoter of the E. coli cat gene encoding chloramphenicol acetyltransferase
   7323..7982    +  CDS            CmR: chloramphenicol acetyltransferase; cat; confers resistance to chloramphenicol
   8161..8319    +  CDS            ccdA (fragment): CCDA_ECO57 - Also known as H, letA. Experimental evidence at protein level: Swiss-Prot protein existence level 1. Antitoxin component of a type II toxin-antitoxin (TA) system which inhibits the post-segregational killing (PSK) of plasmid-free cells, also referred to as a plasmid addiction system. Binds to and blocks the activity of CcdB; will also remove bound CcdB protein from the CcdB-GyrA complex by forming a CcdA-CcdB complex, a process termed rejuvenation. Functions as a transcriptional corepressor for the ccdAB operon, repression also requires CcdB (By similarity). From Escherichia coli
   8324..8626    +  CDS            ccdB: CCDB_ECOLI - Also known as G, letB, letD. Experimental evidence at protein level: Swiss-Prot protein existence level 1. Toxic component of a type II toxin-antitoxin (TA) system, functioning in plasmid maintainence. Responsible for the post- segregational killing (PSK) of plasmid-free cells, also referred to as a plasmid addiction system. Half-life of over 2 hours. Cell killing by CcdB is accompanied by filamentation, defects in chromosome and plasmid segregation, defects in cell division, formation of anucleate cells, decreased DNA synthesis and plasmid loss. Interferes with the activity of DN
   8670..8794    -  protein_bind   attR2: mutant version of attR; recombination site for the Gateway® LR reaction LR Clonase™
   8805..9059    +  terminator     E9 terminator (fragment): terminator and polyadenylation signal from the pea rbcS-E9 gene
   9054..9353    +  CDS            IBMP_CSVMV (fragment): Protein inferred from homology: Swiss-Prot protein existence level 3. Enhances the translation of downstream ORFs on polycistronic mRNAs derived from cassava vein mosaic virus. From Cassava vein mosaic virus (CsVMV).
   9597..10304   +  CDS            mCherry: mCherry is a basic (constitutively fluorescent) red fluorescent protein published in 2004, derived from Discosoma sp.. It is reported to be a very rapidly-maturing monomer with low acid sensitivity.
  10316..10568   +  terminator     NOS terminator: nopaline synthase terminator and poly(A) signal
  10623..10647   +  misc_feature   RB T-DNA repeat: right border repeat from nopaline C58 T-DNA
  10770..11358   -  rep_origin     ori: high-copy-number ColE1/pMB1/pBR322/pUC origin of replication
  11529..11557   -  CDS            KanR (fragment): aminoglycoside phosphotransferase; aphA-3; confers resistance to kanamycin
  11750..856     -  CDS            TcR (across the origin): tetracycline efflux protein; tet; confers resistance to tetracycline
