[The description below was written by a language model from this plasmid's Addgene catalogue record and pLannotate feature annotations shown in this document.]
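Description:
DEXsynth:ccdb+ mcherry is a Gateway destination vector built on the pICH75322 backbone and laid out as a plant binary (T-DNA) plasmid. Outside the nopaline-type left and right border repeats it carries a high-copy ColE1/pUC origin for E. coli, the pVS1 origin with RepA and StaA for replication and stable maintenance in Agrobacterium, and a tetracycline efflux gene as the backbone marker. Only fragments of an incP oriV and a kanamycin resistance gene are annotated. The Gateway cassette adds chloramphenicol resistance. Because the cassette contains the ccdB toxin, the empty vector must be propagated in a ccdB-tolerant strain.

The T-DNA holds a dexamethasone-inducible system. One unit encodes a chimeric activator made of the GAL4 DNA-binding domain, the VP16 activation domain and a fragment of the rat glucocorticoid receptor, followed by a pea rbcS-E9 terminator. The feature table does not annotate the promoter driving this activator. The hormone-binding receptor portion is expected to keep the activator inactive until dexamethasone is supplied. The activator can then bind six GAL4 UAS repeats placed upstream of a minimal CaMV 35S promoter. That synthetic promoter reads into the attR1–CmR–ccdB–attR2 cassette, which an LR reaction replaces with a gene of interest, and a second E9 terminator follows.

The catalogue entry describes an in-frame fusion of ccdB and mCherry. In the feature table, however, mCherry lies downstream of the E9 terminator. It is preceded by a cassava vein mosaic virus-derived segment (possibly a CsVMV promoter region) and followed by a NOS terminator, which suggests a separate marker cassette for identifying transformed tissue. The sequence provided is stated to be a reference only.
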