Addgene plasmid #233315: DEXsynth:ccdb+ mcherry
Purpose: GATEWAY compatible vector with a dexamethasone (DEX)-inducible promoter driving in frame epitope fusion of ccdb selection toxin and mCherry marker
Depositing lab: Thomas Baum. Depositing organization: Iowa State University.
Backbone
  Vector backbone: pICH75322
  Vector type: Gateway destination
Growth in bacteria
  Bacterial resistance: Chloramphenicol and Tetracycline, 25 & 10 μg/mL
  Growth temperature: 37°C
  Growth strain: ccdB Survival
  Copy number: High Copy
Gene/Insert
  Gene/Insert name: DEXsynth:ccdb+ mcherry
  Species: Other
  Cloning method: Gateway Cloning
Terms and licenses: Academic/Nonprofit Terms; Industry Terms: Not Available to Industry
Depositor comments: This plasmid contains the Gateway technology from Invitrogen; Invitrogen requires purchasing of Gateway Clonase for carrying out the Gateway recombinational cloning reaction http://www.invitrogen.comPlease note that the full plasmid sequence is provided as a reference only, and may not match the exact sequence of the plasmid.
How to cite: DEXsynth:ccdb+ mcherry was a gift from Thomas Baum (Addgene plasmid # 233315 ; http://n2t.net/addgene:233315 ; RRID:Addgene_233315)
